Addgene plasmid #244832: pHS484_10xHis_MBP_TEV_dSpRY
Purpose: Bacterial expression of catalytically inactive SpRY Cas9 (dSpRY) for protein purification
Depositing lab: Jennifer Doudna. Depositing organization: University of California, Berkeley. Publication: Rapid two-step target capture ensures efficient CRISPR-Cas9-guided genome editing. Shi H, Al-Sayyad N, Wasko KM, Trinidad MI, Doherty EE, Vohra K, Boger RS, Colognori D, Cofsky JC, Skopintsev P, Bryant Z, Doudna JA. Mol Cell. 2025 May 1;85(9):1730-1742.e9. doi: 10.1016/j.molcel.2025.03.024. Epub 2025 Apr 23. PubMed 40273916.
Backbone
  Vector backbone: p2CT
  Vector type: Bacterial Expression, CRISPR
Growth in bacteria
  Bacterial resistance: Ampicillin, 100 μg/mL
  Growth temperature: 37°C
  Growth strain: DH5alpha
  Copy number: High Copy
Gene/Insert
  Gene/Insert name: dSpRY Cas9
  Species: Streptococcus pyogenes
  Mutation: D10A/A61R/H840A/L1111R/D1135L/S1136W/G1218K/E1219Q/N1317R/A1322R/R1333P/R1335Q/T1337R
  Promoter: T7
  Tag / fusion protein: 10xHis-MBP (N terminal on insert)
  Cloning method: Gibson Cloning
Terms and licenses: Academic/Nonprofit Terms; Industry Terms: Not Available to Industry
How to cite: pHS484_10xHis_MBP_TEV_dSpRY was a gift from Jennifer Doudna (Addgene plasmid # 244832 ; http://n2t.net/addgene:244832 ; RRID:Addgene_244832)
