[The description below was written by a language model from this plasmid's Addgene catalogue record and pLannotate feature annotations shown in this document.]
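Description:
pHS484_10xHis_MBP_TEV_dSpRY is a bacterial expression plasmid of about 10.1 kb, built on the p2CT backbone, for producing catalytically inactive SpRY Cas9 as a purifiable fusion protein in E. coli. It is propagated through a ColE1/pMB1-type origin and selected with ampicillin via the β-lactamase gene and its native promoter. The backbone shows clear pBR322 ancestry: the annotation detects the bom mobility region, the rop gene, and remnants of the tetracycline resistance gene with its promoter. These appear only as fragments flanking the expression cassette, so tetracycline resistance is presumably not functional. The catalogue lists the plasmid as high copy, although rop normally moderates copy number.

Expression is driven by a T7 promoter with the phage T7 gene 10 ribosome binding site and ends at a T7 terminator, so it requires a host supplying T7 RNA polymerase. The open reading frame encodes an N-terminal 10xHis tag, a signal-sequence-free maltose binding protein that stays in the cytosol and aids solubility, a TEV protease cleavage site, and then Streptococcus pyogenes Cas9. The His tag allows metal-affinity capture, and TEV digestion can release the Cas9 moiety from the tags. The insert carries D10A and H840A, which inactivate the RuvC and HNH nuclease domains, together with eleven further substitutions (A61R, L1111R, D1135L, S1136W, G1218K, E1219Q, N1317R, A1322R, R1333P, R1335Q, T1337R) that define the SpRY variant, known for greatly relaxed PAM requirements. A short match to a T7 gene 10B-derived solubility tag lies just upstream of the terminator, downstream of the Cas9 annotation, and is probably residual vector sequence. The purified protein is an RNA-guided DNA-binding protein that does not cleave its target, suited to biochemical studies of target search and binding.
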