Features (pLannotate 1.2.2; 17 found; start..end, strand, type, name):
    452..470     +  promoter       T7 promoter: promoter for bacteriophage T7 RNA polymerase
    559..581     +  RBS            RBS: efficient ribosome binding site from bacteriophage T7 gene 10 (Olins and Rangwala, 1989)
    601..630     +  CDS            10xHis: 10xHis affinity tag
    640..1740    +  CDS            MBP: maltose binding protein from E. coli; malE (mutated); This version of the gene does not encode a signal sequence, so MBP will remain in the cytosol.
   1795..1811    +  CDS            TEV site (fragment): tobacco etch virus (TEV) protease recognition and cleavage site
   1822..5926    +  CDS            dCas9 (fragment): catalytically dead mutant of the Cas9 endonuclease from the Streptococcus pyogenes Type II CRISPR/Cas system RNA-guided DNA-binding protein that lacks endonuclease activity due to the D10A mutation in the RuvC catalytic domain and the H840A mutation in the HNH catalytic domain
   6011..6060    +  CDS            SET1 (fragment): solubility-enhancement tag derived from T7 phage gene 10B
   6068..6115    +  terminator     T7 terminator: transcription terminator for bacteriophage T7 RNA polymerase
   6141..6433    -  CDS            TcR (fragment): tetracycline efflux protein; tet; confers resistance to tetracycline
   6481..6509    -  promoter       tet promoter: E. coli promoter for tetracycline efflux protein gene
   6622..6726    +  promoter       AmpR promoter: bla
   6727..7587    +  CDS            AmpR: β-lactamase; bla; confers resistance to ampicillin, carbenicillin, and related antibiotics
   7758..8346    +  rep_origin     ori: high-copy-number ColE1/pMB1/pBR322/pUC origin of replication
   8532..8671    -  misc_feature   bom: basis of mobility region from pBR322
   8773..8964    -  CDS            rop: Rop protein, which maintains plasmids at low copy number; rop
   8981..9361    +  CDS            YPB1_ECOLX: Protein predicted: Swiss-Prot protein existence level 4. From Escherichia coli.
   9603..430     -  CDS            TcR (fragment) (across the origin): tetracycline efflux protein; tet; confers resistance to tetracycline
>Addgene plasmid #244832 | pHS484_10xHis_MBP_TEV_dSpRY | addgene full sequence | sequence record 486089 | Addgene NGS Result
GCGGTCCTCGCCGAAAATGACCCAGAGCGCTGCCGGCACCTGTCCTACGAGTTGCATGATAAAGAAGACA
GTCATAAGTGCGGCGACGATAGTCATGCCCCGCGCCCACCGGAAGGAGCTGACTGGGTTGAAGGCTCTCA
AGGGCATCGGTCGACGCTCTCCCTTATGCGACTCCTGCATTAGGAAGCAGCCCAGTAGTAGGTTGAGGCC
GTTGAGCACCGCCGCCGCAAGGAATGGTGCATGCAAGGAGATGGCGCCCAACAGTCCCCCGGCCACGGGG
CCTGCCACCATACCCACGCCGAAACAAGCGCTCATGAGCCCGAAGTGGCGAGCCCGATCTTCCCCATCGG
TGATGTCGGCGATATAGGCGCCAGCAACCGCACCTGTGGCGCCGGTGATGCCGGCCACGATGCGTCCGGC
GTAGAGGATCGAGATCTCGATCCCGCGAAATTAATACGACTCACTATAGGGAGACCACAACGGTTTCCCT
CTAGTGCCGGCTCCGGAGAGCTCTTTAATTAAGCGGCCGCCCTGCAGGACTCGAGTTCTAGAAATAATTT
TGTTTAACTTTAAGAAGGAGATATACATATGAAATCTTCTCACCATCACCATCACCATCACCATCACCAT
GGTTCTTCTATGAAAATCGAAGAAGGTAAACTGGTAATCTGGATTAACGGCGATAAAGGCTATAACGGTC
TCGCTGAAGTCGGTAAGAAATTCGAGAAAGATACCGGAATTAAAGTCACCGTTGAGCATCCGGATAAACT
GGAAGAGAAATTCCCACAGGTTGCGGCAACTGGCGATGGCCCTGACATTATCTTCTGGGCACACGACCGC
TTTGGTGGCTACGCTCAATCTGGCCTGTTGGCTGAAATCACCCCGGACAAAGCGTTCCAGGACAAGCTGT
ATCCGTTTACCTGGGATGCCGTACGTTACAACGGCAAGCTGATTGCTTACCCGATCGCTGTTGAAGCGTT
ATCGCTGATTTATAACAAAGATCTGCTGCCGAACCCGCCAAAAACCTGGGAAGAGATCCCGGCGCTGGAT
AAAGAACTGAAAGCGAAAGGTAAGAGCGCGCTGATGTTCAACCTGCAAGAACCGTACTTCACCTGGCCGC
TGATTGCTGCTGACGGGGGTTATGCGTTCAAGTATGAAAACGGCAAGTACGACATTAAAGACGTGGGCGT
GGATAACGCTGGCGCGAAAGCGGGTCTGACCTTCCTGGTTGACCTGATTAAAAACAAACACATGAATGCA
GACACCGATTACTCCATCGCAGAAGCTGCCTTTAATAAAGGCGAAACAGCGATGACCATCAACGGCCCGT
GGGCATGGTCCAACATCGACACCAGCAAAGTGAATTATGGTGTAACGGTACTGCCGACCTTCAAGGGTCA
ACCATCCAAACCGTTCGTTGGCGTGCTGAGCGCAGGTATTAACGCCGCCAGTCCGAACAAAGAGCTGGCA
AAAGAGTTCCTCGAAAACTATCTGCTGACTGATGAAGGTCTGGAAGCGGTTAATAAAGACAAACCGCTGG
GTGCCGTAGCGCTGAAGTCTTACGAGGAAGAGTTGGCGAAAGATCCACGTATTGCCGCCACTATGGAAAA
CGCCCAGAAAGGTGAAATCATGCCGAACATCCCGCAGATGTCCGCTTTCTGGTATGCCGTGCGTACTGCG
GTGATCAACGCCGCCAGCGGTCGTCAGACTGTCGATGAAGCCCTGAAAGACGCGCAGACTAATTCGAGCT
CGAACAACAACAACAATAACAATAACAACAACCTCGGGATCGAGGAAAACCTGTACTTCCAATCCAATGC
AATGGATAAGAAATACTCAATAGGCTTAGCTATCGGCACAAATAGCGTCGGATGGGCGGTGATCACTGAT
GAATATAAGGTTCCGTCTAAAAAGTTCAAGGTTCTGGGAAATACAGACCGCCACAGTATCAAAAAAAATC
TTATAGGGGCTCTTTTATTTGACAGTGGAGAGACAGCGGAACGTACTCGTCTCAAACGGACAGCTCGTAG
AAGGTATACACGTCGGAAGAATCGTATTTGTTATCTACAGGAGATTTTTTCAAATGAGATGGCGAAAGTA
GATGATAGTTTCTTTCATCGACTTGAAGAGTCTTTTTTGGTGGAAGAAGACAAGAAGCATGAACGTCATC
CTATTTTTGGAAATATAGTAGATGAAGTTGCTTATCATGAGAAATATCCAACTATCTATCATCTGCGAAA
AAAATTGGTAGATTCTACTGATAAAGCGGATTTGCGCTTAATCTATTTGGCCTTAGCGCATATGATTAAG
TTTCGTGGTCATTTTTTGATTGAGGGAGATTTAAATCCTGATAATAGTGATGTGGACAAACTATTTATCC
AGTTGGTACAAACCTACAATCAATTATTTGAAGAAAACCCTATTAACGCAAGTGGAGTAGATGCTAAAGC
GATTCTTTCTGCACGATTGAGTAAATCAAGACGATTAGAAAATCTCATTGCTCAGCTCCCCGGTGAGAAG
AAAAATGGCTTATTTGGGAATCTCATTGCTTTGTCATTGGGTTTGACCCCTAATTTTAAATCAAATTTTG
ATTTGGCAGAAGATGCTAAATTACAGCTTTCAAAAGATACTTACGATGATGATTTAGATAATTTATTGGC
GCAAATTGGAGATCAATATGCTGATTTGTTTTTGGCAGCTAAGAATTTATCAGATGCTATTTTACTTTCA
GATATCCTAAGAGTAAATACTGAAATAACTAAGGCTCCCCTATCAGCTTCAATGATTAAACGCTACGATG
AACATCATCAAGACTTGACTCTTTTAAAAGCTTTAGTTCGACAACAACTTCCAGAAAAGTATAAAGAAAT
CTTTTTTGATCAATCAAAAAACGGATATGCAGGTTATATTGATGGGGGAGCTAGCCAAGAAGAATTTTAT
AAATTTATCAAACCAATTTTAGAAAAAATGGATGGTACTGAGGAATTATTGGTGAAACTAAATCGTGAAG
ATTTGCTGCGCAAGCAACGGACCTTTGACAACGGCTCTATTCCCCATCAAATTCACTTGGGTGAGCTGCA
TGCTATTTTGAGAAGACAAGAAGACTTTTATCCATTTTTAAAAGACAATCGTGAGAAGATTGAAAAAATC
TTGACTTTTCGAATTCCTTATTATGTTGGTCCATTGGCGCGTGGCAATAGTCGTTTTGCATGGATGACTC
GGAAGTCTGAAGAAACAATTACCCCATGGAATTTTGAAGAAGTTGTCGATAAAGGTGCTTCAGCTCAATC
ATTTATTGAACGCATGACAAACTTTGATAAAAATCTTCCAAATGAAAAAGTACTACCAAAACATAGTTTG
CTTTATGAGTATTTTACGGTTTATAACGAATTGACAAAGGTCAAATATGTTACTGAAGGAATGCGAAAAC
CAGCATTTCTTTCAGGTGAACAGAAGAAAGCCATTGTTGATTTACTCTTCAAAACAAATCGAAAAGTAAC
CGTTAAGCAATTAAAAGAAGATTATTTCAAAAAAATAGAATGTTTTGATAGTGTTGAAATTTCAGGAGTT
GAAGATAGATTTAATGCTTCATTAGGTACCTACCATGATTTGCTAAAAATTATTAAAGATAAAGATTTTT
TGGATAATGAAGAAAATGAAGATATCTTAGAGGATATTGTTTTAACATTGACCTTATTTGAAGATAGGGA
GATGATTGAGGAAAGACTTAAAACATATGCTCACCTCTTTGATGATAAGGTGATGAAACAGCTTAAACGT
CGCCGTTATACTGGTTGGGGACGTTTGTCTCGAAAATTGATTAATGGTATTAGGGATAAGCAATCTGGCA
AAACAATATTAGATTTTTTGAAATCAGATGGTTTTGCCAATCGCAATTTTATGCAGCTGATCCATGATGA
TAGTTTGACATTTAAAGAAGACATTCAAAAAGCACAAGTGTCTGGACAAGGCGATAGTTTACATGAACAT
ATTGCAAATTTAGCTGGTAGCCCTGCTATTAAAAAAGGTATTTTACAGACTGTAAAAGTTGTTGATGAAT
TGGTCAAAGTAATGGGGCGGCATAAGCCAGAAAATATCGTTATTGAAATGGCACGTGAAAATCAGACAAC
TCAAAAGGGCCAGAAAAATTCGCGAGAGCGTATGAAACGAATCGAAGAAGGTATCAAAGAATTAGGAAGT
CAGATTCTTAAAGAGCATCCTGTTGAAAATACTCAATTGCAAAATGAAAAGCTCTATCTCTATTATCTCC
AAAATGGAAGAGACATGTATGTGGACCAAGAATTAGATATTAATCGTTTAAGTGATTATGATGTCGATGC
CATTGTTCCACAAAGTTTCCTTAAAGACGATTCAATAGACAATAAGGTCTTAACGCGTTCTGATAAAAAT
CGTGGTAAATCGGATAACGTTCCAAGTGAAGAAGTAGTCAAAAAGATGAAAAACTATTGGAGACAACTTC
TAAACGCCAAGTTAATCACTCAACGTAAGTTTGATAATTTAACGAAAGCTGAACGTGGAGGTTTGAGTGA
ACTTGATAAAGCTGGTTTTATCAAACGCCAATTGGTTGAAACTCGCCAAATCACTAAGCATGTGGCACAA
ATTTTGGATAGTCGCATGAATACTAAATACGATGAAAATGATAAACTTATTCGAGAGGTTAAAGTGATTA
CCTTAAAATCTAAATTAGTTTCTGACTTCCGAAAAGATTTCCAATTCTATAAAGTACGTGAGATTAACAA
TTACCATCATGCCCATGATGCGTATCTAAATGCCGTCGTTGGAACTGCTTTGATTAAGAAATATCCAAAA
CTTGAATCGGAGTTTGTCTATGGTGATTATAAAGTTTATGATGTTCGTAAAATGATTGCTAAGTCTGAGC
AAGAAATAGGCAAAGCAACCGCAAAATATTTCTTTTACTCTAATATCATGAACTTCTTCAAAACAGAAAT
TACACTTGCAAATGGAGAGATTCGCAAACGCCCTCTAATCGAAACTAATGGGGAAACTGGAGAAATTGTC
TGGGATAAAGGGCGAGATTTTGCCACAGTGCGCAAAGTATTGTCCATGCCCCAAGTCAATATTGTCAAGA
AAACAGAAGTACAGACAGGCGGATTCTCCAAGGAGTCAATTCGTCCAAAAAGAAATTCGGACAAGCTTAT
TGCTCGTAAAAAAGACTGGGATCCAAAAAAATATGGTGGTTTTCTGTGGCCAACGGTAGCTTATTCAGTC
CTAGTGGTTGCTAAGGTGGAAAAAGGGAAATCGAAGAAGTTAAAATCCGTTAAAGAGTTACTAGGGATCA
CAATTATGGAAAGAAGTTCCTTTGAAAAAAATCCGATTGACTTTTTAGAAGCTAAAGGATATAAGGAAGT
TAAAAAAGACTTAATCATTAAACTACCTAAATATAGTCTTTTTGAGTTAGAAAACGGTCGTAAACGGATG
CTGGCTAGTGCCAAACAGTTACAAAAAGGAAATGAGCTGGCTCTGCCAAGCAAATATGTGAATTTTTTAT
ATTTAGCTAGTCATTATGAAAAGTTGAAGGGTAGTCCAGAAGATAACGAACAAAAACAATTGTTTGTGGA
GCAGCATAAGCATTATTTAGATGAGATTATTGAGCAAATCAGTGAATTTTCTAAGCGTGTTATTTTAGCA
GATGCCAATTTAGATAAAGTTCTTAGTGCATATAACAAACATAGAGACAAACCAATACGTGAACAAGCAG
AAAATATTATTCATTTATTTACGTTGACGCGTCTTGGAGCTCCCCGTGCTTTTAAATATTTTGATACAAC
AATTGATCCGAAACAGTATCGTTCTACAAAAGAAGTTTTAGATGCCACTCTTATCCATCAATCCATCACT
GGTCTTTATGAAACACGCATTGATTTGAGTCAGCTAGGAGGTGACTAATAACATTGGAAGTGGATAACGG
ATCCGCGATCGCGGCGCGCCACCTGGTGGCCGGCCGGTACCACGCGTGCGCGCTGATCCGGCTGCTAACA
AAGCCCGAAAGGAAGCTGAGTTGGCTGCTGCCACCGCTGAGCAATAACTAGCATAACCCCTTGGGGCCTC
TAAACGGGTCTTGAGGGGTTTTTTGCTGAAAGGAGGAACTATATCCGGATATCCACAGGACGGGTGTGGT
CGCCATGATCGCGTAGTCGATAGTGGCTCCAAGTAGCGAAGCGAGCAGGACTGGGCGGCGGCCAAAGCGG
TCGGACAGTGCTCCGAGAACGGGTGCGCATAGAAATTGCATCAACGCATATAGCGCTAGCAGCACGCCAT
AGTGACTGGCGATGCTGTCGGAATGGACGATATCCCGCAAGAGGCCCGGCAGTACCGGCATAACCAAGCC
TATGCCTACAGCATCCAGGGTGACGGTGCCGAGGATGACGATGAGCGCATTGTTAGATTTCATACACGGT
GCCTGACTGCGTTAGCAATTTAACTGTGATAAACTACCGCATTAAAGCTTATCGATGATAAGCTGTCAAA
CATGAGAATTCTTGAAGACGAAAGGGCCTCGTGATACGCCTATTTTTATAGGTTAATGTCATGATAATAA
TGGTTTCTTAGACGTCAGGTGGCACTTTTCGGGGAAATGTGCGCGGAACCCCTATTTGTTTATTTTTCTA
AATACATTCAAATATGTATCCGCTCATGAGACAATAACCCTGATAAATGCTTCAATAACATTGAAAAAGG
AAGAGTATGAGTATTCAACATTTCCGTGTCGCCCTTATTCCCTTTTTTGCGGCATTTTGCCTTCCTGTTT
TTGCTCACCCAGAAACGCTGGTGAAAGTAAAAGATGCTGAAGATCAGTTGGGTGCACGAGTGGGTTACAT
CGAACTGGATCTCAACAGCGGTAAGATCCTTGAGAGTTTTCGCCCCGAAGAACGTTTTCCAATGATGAGC
ACTTTTAAAGTTCTGCTATGTGGCGCGGTATTATCCCGTGTTGACGCCGGGCAAGAGCAACTCGGTCGCC
GCATACACTATTCTCAGAATGACTTGGTTGAGTACTCACCAGTCACAGAAAAGCATCTTACGGATGGCAT
GACAGTAAGAGAATTATGCAGTGCTGCCATAACCATGAGTGATAACACTGCGGCCAACTTACTTCTGACA
ACGATCGGAGGACCGAAGGAGCTAACCGCTTTTTTGCACAACATGGGGGATCATGTAACTCGCCTTGATC
GTTGGGAACCGGAGCTGAATGAAGCCATACCAAACGACGAGCGTGACACCACGATGCCTGCAGCAATGGC
AACAACGTTGCGCAAACTATTAACTGGCGAACTACTTACTCTAGCTTCCCGGCAACAATTAATAGACTGG
ATGGAGGCGGATAAAGTTGCAGGACCACTTCTGCGCTCGGCCCTTCCGGCTGGCTGGTTTATTGCTGATA
AATCTGGAGCCGGTGAGCGTGGGTCTCGCGGTATCATTGCAGCACTGGGGCCAGATGGTAAGCCCTCCCG
TATCGTAGTTATCTACACGACGGGGAGTCAGGCAACTATGGATGAACGAAATAGACAGATCGCTGAGATA
GGTGCCTCACTGATTAAGCATTGGTAACTGTCAGACCAAGTTTACTCATATATACTTTAGATTGATTTAA
AACTTCATTTTTAATTTAAAAGGATCTAGGTGAAGATCCTTTTTGATAATCTCATGACCAAAATCCCTTA
ACGTGAGTTTTCGTTCCACTGAGCGTCAGACCCCGTAGAAAAGATCAAAGGATCTTCTTGAGATCCTTTT
TTTCTGCGCGTAATCTGCTGCTTGCAAACAAAAAAACCACCGCTACCAGCGGTGGTTTGTTTGCCGGATC
AAGAGCTACCAACTCTTTTTCCGAAGGTAACTGGCTTCAGCAGAGCGCAGATACCAAATACTGTCCTTCT
AGTGTAGCCGTAGTTAGGCCACCACTTCAAGAACTCTGTAGCACCGCCTACATACCTCGCTCTGCTAATC
CTGTTACCAGTGGCTGCTGCCAGTGGCGATAAGTCGTGTCTTACCGGGTTGGACTCAAGACGATAGTTAC
CGGATAAGGCGCAGCGGTCGGGCTGAACGGGGGGTTCGTGCACACAGCCCAGCTTGGAGCGAACGACCTA
CACCGAACTGAGATACCTACAGCGTGAGCTATGAGAAAGCGCCACGCTTCCCGAAGGGAGAAAGGCGGAC
AGGTATCCGGTAAGCGGCAGGGTCGGAACAGGAGAGCGCACGAGGGAGCTTCCAGGGGGAAACGCCTGGT
ATCTTTATAGTCCTGTCGGGTTTCGCCACCTCTGACTTGAGCGTCGATTTTTGTGATGCTCGTCAGGGGG
GCGGAGCCTATGGAAAAACGCCAGCAACGCGGCCTTTTTACGGTTCCTGGCCTTTTGCTGGCCTTTTGCT
CACATGTTCTTTCCTGCGTTATCCCCTGATTCTGTGGATAACCGTATTACCGCCTTTGAGTGAGCTGATA
CCGCTCGCCGCAGCCGAACGACCGAGCGCAGCGAGTCAGTGAGCGAGGAAGCGGAAGAGCGCCTGATGCG
GTATTTTCTCCTTACGCATCTGTGCGGTATTTCACACCGCAATGGTGCACTCTCAGTACAATCTGCTCTG
ATGCCGCATAGTTAAGCCAGTATACACTCCGCTATCGCTACGTGACTGGGTCATGGCTGCGCCCCGACAC
CCGCCAACACCCGCTGACGCGCCCTGACGGGCTTGTCTGCTCCCGGCATCCGCTTACAGACAAGCTGTGA
CCGTCTCCGGGAGCTGCATGTGTCAGAGGTTTTCACCGTCATCACCGAAACGCGCGAGGCAGCTGCGGTA
AAGCTCATCAGCGTGGTCGTGAAGCGATTCACAGATGTCTGCCTGTTCATCCGCGTCCAGCTCGTTGAGT
TTCTCCAGAAGCGTTAATGTCTGGCTTCTGATAAAGCGGGCCATGTTAAGGGCGGTTTTTTCCTGTTTGG
TCACTGATGCCTCCGTGTAAGGGGGATTTCTGTTCATGGGGGTAATGATACCGATGAAACGAGAGAGGAT
GCTCACGATACGGGTTACTGATGATGAACATGCCCGGTTACTGGAACGTTGTGAGGGTAAACAACTGGCG
GTATGGATGCGGCGGGACCAGAGAAAAATCACTCAGGGTCAATGCCAGCGCTTCGTTAATACAGATGTAG
GTGTTCCACAGGGTAGCCAGCAGCATCCTGCGATGCAGATCCGGAACATAATGGTGCAGGGCGCTGACTT
CCGCGTTTCCAGACTTTACGAAACACGGAAACCGAAGACCATTCATGTTGTTGCTCAGGTCGCAGACGTT
TTGCAGCAGCAGTCGCTTCACGTTCGCTCGCGTATCGGTGATTCATTCTGCTAACCAGTAAGGCAACCCC
GCCAGCCTAGCCGGGTCCTCAACGACAGGAGCACGATCATGCGCACCCGTGGCCAGGACCCAACGCTGCC
CGAGATGCGCCGCGTGCGGCTGCTGGAGATGGCGGACGCGATGGATATGTTCTGCCAAGGGTTGGTTTGC
GCATTCACAGTTCTCCGCAAGAATTGATTGGCTCCAATTCTTGGAGTGGTGAATCCGTTAGCGAGGTGCC
GCCGGCTTCCATTCAGGTCGAGGTGGCCCGGCTCCATGCACCGCGACGCAACGCGGGGAGGCAGACAAGG
TATAGGGCGGCGCCTACAATCCATGCCAACCCGTTCCATGTGCTCGCCGAGGCGGCATAAATCGCCGTGA
CGATCAGCGGTCCAATGATCGAAGTTAGGCTGGTAAGAGCCGCGAGCGATCCTTGAAGCTGTCCCTGATG
GTCGTCATCTACCTGCCTGGACAGCATGGCCTGCAACGCGGGCATCCCGATGCCGCCGGAAGCGAGAAGA
ATCATAATGGGGAAGGCCATCCAGCCTCGCGTCGCGAACGCCAGCAAGACGTAGCCCAGCGCGTCGGCCG
CCATGCCGGCGATAATGGCCTGCTTCTCGCCGAAACGTTTGGTGGCGGGACCAGTGACGAAGGCTTGAGC
GAGGGCGTGCAAGATTCCGAATACCGCAAGCGACAGGCCGATCATCGTCGCGCTCCAGCGAAA
